Addgene plasmid #199677: pRK5-LYCHOS (GPR155) 4CA-HA
Purpose: Transient expression of LYCHOS (GPR155) C595.604.629.638A mutant
Depositing lab: Roberto Zoncu. Depositing organization: University of California, Berkeley. Publication: Lysosomal GPCR-like protein LYCHOS signals cholesterol sufficiency to mTORC1. Shin HR, Citron YR, Wang L, Tribouillard L, Goul CS, Stipp R, Sugasawa Y, Jain A, Samson N, Lim CY, Davis OB, Castaneda-Carpio D, Qian M, Nomura DK, Perera RM, Park E, Covey DF, Laplante M, Evers AS, Zoncu R. Science. 2022 Sep 16;377(6612):1290-1298. doi: 10.1126/science.abg6621. Epub 2022 Aug 25. PubMed 36007018.
Backbone
  Vector backbone: pRK5
  Vector type: Mammalian Expression
Growth in bacteria
  Bacterial resistance: Ampicillin, 100 μg/mL
  Growth temperature: 37°C
  Growth strain: DH5alpha
  Copy number: High Copy
Gene/Insert
  Gene/Insert name: GPR155 (alt name: LYCHOS)
  Species: H. sapiens (human)
  Mutation: C595.604.629.638 mutated to A
  Entrez Gene: GPR155 (a.k.a. DEP.7, DEPDC3, PGR22)
  Promoter: CMV
  Tag / fusion protein: HA (C terminal on insert)
  Cloning method: Restriction Enzyme; 5′ cloning site ClaI (not destroyed); 3′ cloning site BamHI (not destroyed)
  Sequencing primers: 5′ GATTTAGGTGACACTATAG
Terms and licenses: Academic/Nonprofit Terms; Industry Terms: Not Available to Industry
How to cite: pRK5-LYCHOS (GPR155) 4CA-HA was a gift from Roberto Zoncu (Addgene plasmid # 199677 ; http://n2t.net/addgene:199677 ; RRID:Addgene_199677)
