[The description below was written by a language model from this plasmid's Addgene catalogue record and pLannotate feature annotations shown in this document.]
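Description:
pRK5-LYCHOS (GPR155) 4CA-HA is a 7,455 bp mammalian expression plasmid built on the pRK5 backbone for transient expression of a mutant form of human GPR155, also called LYCHOS, a lysosomal GPCR-like protein linked by the associated study to cholesterol signalling to mTORC1. In E. coli it is maintained as a high-copy plasmid through a ColE1/pUC-type origin and selected with ampicillin via the β-lactamase gene. An M13 phage origin is also present, along with residual fragments of lacZα, lacI, rop and bom and a lac promoter/operator region that are leftovers of the backbone's ancestry rather than functional parts of the payload.

The expression cassette consists of the human cytomegalovirus immediate early enhancer and promoter, followed by a short CMV intron A fragment and an SP6 promoter that can serve as a sequencing primer site or for in vitro transcription. The GPR155 coding sequence, inserted between ClaI and BamHI sites, carries four cysteine-to-alanine substitutions (C595A, C604A, C629A and C638A), hence "4CA", and is recorded as fused to a C-terminal HA epitope tag for detection or immunoprecipitation. The automated annotation detects only short 3xHA-like fragments downstream of the coding sequence, marked on the opposite strand, so the exact tag arrangement is not resolved by the feature table. It also flags a small IgH signal sequence fragment upstream of the insert, whose relevance is not stated. An SV40 polyadenylation signal terminates the transcript. The SV40 enhancer/early promoter region that follows drives no mammalian selection marker, consistent with transient transfection use. The record does not state the functional rationale for the cysteine mutations, though the construct would typically be compared with wild-type LYCHOS.
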