Features (pLannotate 1.2.2; 22 found; start..end, strand, type, name):
     14..393     +  enhancer       CMV enhancer: human cytomegalovirus immediate early enhancer
    394..597     +  promoter       CMV promoter: human cytomegalovirus (CMV) immediate early promoter
    733..776     +  intron         CMV intron (fragment): modified intron A from human cytomegalovirus
    828..846     +  promoter       SP6 promoter: promoter for bacteriophage SP6 RNA polymerase
    850..887     +  CDS            IgH signal sequence (fragment): signal sequence from the mouse immunoglobulin heavy chain variable region
    924..3533    +  CDS            GPR155: GP155_HUMAN - Also known as PGR22. Experimental evidence at transcript level: Swiss-Prot protein existence level 2. From Homo sapiens (Human).
   3619..3641    -  CDS            3xHA (fragment): three tandem HA epitope tags
   3648..3665    -  CDS            3xHA (fragment): three tandem HA epitope tags
   3768..3902    +  polyA_signal   SV40 poly(A) signal: SV40 polyadenylation signal
   3971..4328    +  promoter       SV40 promoter: SV40 enhancer and early promoter
   4347..4501    +  CDS            lacZα (fragment): LacZα fragment of β-galactosidase; lacZ fragment
   4507..4558    -  misc_feature   bom (fragment): basis of mobility region from pBR322
   4577..4957    +  rep_origin     M13 ori (sequence partly withheld): M13 bacteriophage origin of replication; arrow indicates direction of (+) strand synthesis
   5033..5082    -  misc_feature   bom (fragment): basis of mobility region from pBR322
   5184..5219    -  CDS            rop (fragment): Rop protein, which maintains plasmids at low copy number; rop
   5314..5418    +  promoter       AmpR promoter: bla
   5419..6279    +  CDS            AmpR: β-lactamase; bla; confers resistance to ampicillin, carbenicillin, and related antibiotics
   6450..7038    +  rep_origin     ori: high-copy-number ColE1/pMB1/pBR322/pUC origin of replication
   7221..7313    +  CDS            lacI (fragment): lac repressor; lacI; The lac repressor binds to the lac operator to inhibit transcription in E. coli. This inhibition can be relieved by adding lactose or isopropyl-β-D-thiogalactopyranoside (IPTG).
   7326..7347    +  protein_bind   CAP binding site: CAP binding activates transcription in the presence of cAMP. E. coli catabolite activator protein
   7362..7392    +  promoter       lac promoter: promoter for the E. coli lac operon
   7400..7416    +  protein_bind   lac operator: The lac repressor binds to the lac operator to inhibit transcription in E. coli. This inhibition can be relieved by adding lactose or isopropyl-β-D-thiogalactopyranoside (IPTG). lac repressor encoded by lacI
>Addgene plasmid #199677 | pRK5-LYCHOS (GPR155) 4CA-HA | addgene full sequence | sequence record 391152 | Addgene NGS Result
TTCGAGCTCGCCCGACATTGATTATTGACTAGTTATTAATAGTAATCAATTACGGGGTCATTAGTTCATA
GCCCATATATGGAGTTCCGCGTTACATAACTTACGGTAAATGGCCCGCCTGGCTGACCGCCCAACGACCC
CCGCCCATTGACGTCAATAATGACGTATGTTCCCATAGTAACGCCAATAGGGACTTTCCATTGACGTCAA
TGGGTGGAGTATTTACGGTAAACTGCCCACTTGGCAGTACATCAAGTGTATCATATGCCAAGTACGCCCC
CTATTGACGTCAATGACGGTAAATGGCCCGCCTGGCATTATGCCCAGTACATGACCTTATGGGACTTTCC
TACTTGGCAGTACATCTACGTATTAGTCATCGCTATTACCATGGTGATGCGGTTTTGGCAGTACATCAAT
GGGCGTGGATAGCGGTTTGACTCACGGGGATTTCCAAGTCTCCACCCCATTGACGTCAATGGGAGTTTGT
TTTGGCACCAAAATCAACGGGACTTTCCAAAATGTCGTAACAACTCCGCCCCATTGACGCAAATGGGCGG
TAGGCGTGTACGGTGGGAGGTCTATATAAGCAGAGCTCGTTTAGTGAACCGTCAGATCGCCTGGAGACGC
CATCCACGCTGTTTTGACCTCCATAGAAGACACCGGGACCGATCCAGCCTCCGCGGCCGGGAACGGTGCA
TTGGAACGCGGATTCCCCGTGCCAAGAGTGACGTAAGTACCGCCTATAGAGTCTATAGGCCCACCCCCTT
GGCTTCGTTAGAACGCGGCTACAATTAATACATAACCTTATGTATCATACACATACGATTTAGGTGACAC
TATAGAATAACATCCACTTTGCCTTTCTCTCCACAGGTGTCCACTCCCAGGTCCAACTGCACCTCGGTTC
TATCGATGCCACCATGAATTCTAATTTACCTGCAGAGAATCTGACTATCGCCGTAAACATGACCAAGACT
TTGCCTACAGCAGTAACGCATGGATTTAATTCCACTAATGACCCACCTTCAATGTCAATTACAAGGCTTT
TTCCAGCCTTACTGGAATGCTTTGGCATTGTCCTTTGTGGCTACATAGCAGGAAGGGCCAATGTCATAAC
ATCAACCCAGGCCAAAGGACTAGGAAATTTTGTCTCCAGATTTGCACTTCCAGCTTTATTATTCAAAAAC
ATGGTTGTACTTAATTTTTCCAATGTGGACTGGTCCTTCCTATATAGTATCTTAATTGCCAAAGCTTCTG
TATTTTTCATTGTATGTGTATTAACCTTATTGGTTGCCAGTCCTGATAGTCGATTTAGCAAAGCTGGACT
ATTCCCTATTTTTGCTACACAAAGTAATGACTTTGCATTGGGATACCCTATAGTTGAAGCTTTATATCAA
ACTACATACCCAGAATATCTCCAGTACATTTATTTGGTGGCACCAATATCTCTTATGATGTTAAACCCTA
TAGGGTTTATTTTCTGTGAAATCCAAAAGTGGAAAGACACTCAAAATGCTTCTCAAAATAAAATAAAAAT
TGTGGGACTCGGACTCCTGCGTGTATTACAGAACCCAATAGTATTTATGGTCTTCATTGGCATCGCCTTC
AATTTTATTCTTGATCGAAAGGTACCTGTATATGTCGAAAATTTTCTTGATGGACTTGGAAATTCTTTTT
CTGGATCAGCCCTATTTTATCTTGGTCTCACGATGGTGGGAAAAATAAAGAGACTGAAGAAGTCGGCATT
TGTAGTACTAATTCTTCTCATCACAGCTAAACTTCTGGTGCTGCCACTTCTGTGCAGAGAAATGGTGGAA
CTCTTGGACAAGGGCGACAGTGTGGTGAACCATACAAGTTTATCAAATTATGCATTTCTGTATGGTGTAT
TTCCTGTAGCACCAGGAGTGGCTATCTTTGCAACACAATTCAACATGGAAGTAGAAATTATAACCTCAGG
GATGGTGATAAGCACATTTGTGTCTGCTCCCATCATGTACGTTTCTGCCTGGTTACTGACCTTTCCCACT
ATGGACCCTAAGCCATTGGCATATGCCATCCAGAATGTTAGTTTTGATATAAGTATTGTCAGCCTGATCT
CCTTGATCTGGTCTCTGGCTATTCTTCTTTTGAGTAAGAAATATAAACAGCTTCCTCATATGCTTACAAC
TAATTTACTCATTGCTCAGTCTATTGTCTGTGCTGGAATGATGATATGGAATTTTGTTAAAGAAAAAAAT
TTTGTTGGACAAATTTTGGTGTTTGTTCTATTGTACAGCTCCCTCTATAGCACCTACCTGTGGACAGGCC
TTCTAGCAATTTCTTTGTTTCTTTTGAAAAAGCGAGAGAGGGTACAAATTCCTGTTGGAATAATCATAAT
ATCTGGCTGGGGAATTCCTGCTCTCCTTGTTGGTGTTCTTTTGATAACTGGAAAACACAATGGAGATAGC
ATTGACTCAGCCTTCTTTTATGGAAAAGAACAGATGATCACCACAGCAGTCACCCTGTTCTGCAGCATCC
TGATAGCTGGCATATCCCTCATGTGCATGAACCAGACTGCCCAAGCAGGAAGCTATGAAGGTTTCGATCA
GTCTCAGAGCCACAAAGTGGTGGAGCCTGGAAATACTGCTTTTGAGGAGAGTCCAGCACCAGTAAATGAA
CCAGAACTTTTTACAAGCTCTATTCCAGAAACAAGTTGCTGCTCCGCCTCCATGGGAAATGGTGAATTAC
ACGCCCCATCAATAGAGCCAATAGCAAACACAAGCACCAGTGAGCCTGTGATTCCTTCGTTTGAGAAAAA
CAATCATGCTGTGAGTCGCTGTAACTCCCAGAGCGCCATATTAGCCCAGGAAGAAGAACAGTATCTACAG
AGTGGAGACCAGCAACTGACCCGACATGTGTTGCTGTGTTTACTTCTCATCATTGGCCTGTTCGCTAATC
TTTCCAGTTGTTTATGGTGGCTATTCAACCAAGAGCCTGGAAGACTTTATGTTGAGTTACAGTTTTTCTG
TGCCGTGTTTAACTTTGGTCAGGGATTTATTTCCTTTGGAATCTTTGGATTAGATAAACATTTAATCATC
CTGCCTTTCAAAAGAAGACTTGAATTCCTATGGAACAATAAAGACACAGCAGAAAACAGGGATTCTCCTG
TTTCAGAGGAAATAAAAATGACCTGTCAACAATTTATCCATTATCACCGTGACCTCTGTATCCGAAACAT
TGTCAAAGAAAGAAGGTGTGGTGCAAAGACTTCTGCTGGAACTTTCTGTGGCTGTGACCTGGTGAGCTGG
CTAATTGAAGTCGGCCTTGCCTCCGACCGTGGTGAAGCTGTGATATACGGAGACAGGCTGGTACAAGGGG
GAGTCATCCAACATATTACCAATGAGTATGAATTCCGGGATGAGTACTTGTTTTACAGATTTCTTCAAAA
GAGTCCTGAACAGAGTCCTCCTGCTATTAATGCAAACACTCTCCAACAGGAAAGATATAAAGAAATTGAG
CATTCATCCCCACCCTCACATTCCCCTAAGACCACGCGTCCCGGGAGATCTAATGGTGGTGGTGGTGGGA
TGGGCTACCCCTATGATGTGCCTGACTACGCATAAGGATCCTTATGCATAATCTGGGACATCGTATGGGT
AGGAGCCAGCGTAATCTGGAACATCATAGGGATAACCTGCATAGTCCGGGACGTCATAGGGATAAGAACC
TCCACCAGATCCTCCGCCTGACCCTCCTCCAGATCCCCAGCTTGGCCGCCATGGCCCAACTTGTTTATTG
CAGCTTATAATGGTTACAAATAAAGCAATAGCATCACAAATTTCACAAATAAAGCATTTTTTTCACTGCA
TTCTAGTTGTGGTTTGTCCAAACTCATCAATGTATCTTATCATGTCTGGATCGGGAATTAATTCGGCGCA
GCACCATGGCCTGAAATAACCTCTGAAAGAGGAACTTGGTTAGGTACCTTCTGAGGCGGAAAGAACCAGC
TGTGGAATGTGTGTCAGTTAGGGTGTGGAAAGTCCCCAGGCTCCCCAGCAGGCAGAAGTATGCAAAGCAT
GCATCTCAATTAGTCAGCAACCAGGTGTGGAAAGTCCCCAGGCTCCCCAGCAGGCAGAAGTATGCAAAGC
ATGCATCTCAATTAGTCAGCAACCATAGTCCCGCCCCTAACTCCGCCCATCCCGCCCCTAACTCCGCCCA
GTTCCGCCCATTCTCCGCCCCATGGCTGACTAATTTTTTTTATTTATGCAGAGGCCGAGGCCGCCTCGGC
CTCTGAGCTATTCCAGAAGTAGTGAGGAGGCTTTTTTGGAGGCCTAGGCTTTTGCAAAAAGCTGTTAACA
GCTTGGCACTGGCCGTCGTTTTACAACGTCGTGACTGGGAAAACCCTGGCGTTACCCAACTTAATCGCCT
TGCAGCACATCCCCCTTTCGCCAGCTGGCGTAATAGCGAAGAGGCCCGCACCGATCGCCCTTCCCAACAG
TTGCGCAGCCTGAATGGCGAATGGCGCCTGATGCGGTATTTTCTCCTTACGCATCTGTGCGGTATTTCAC
ACCGCATA
[142 nt withheld, positions 4559-4700]
C
[141 nt withheld, positions 4702-4842]
CCTTTGACGTTGGAGTCCACGTTCTTT
[37 nt withheld, positions 4870-4906]
ACCCTATCTCGGGCTATTCTTTTGATTTATAAGGGATTTTGCCGATTTCGGCCTATTGGTTAAAAAATGA
GCTGATTTAACAAAAATTTAACGCGAATTTTAACAAAATATTAACGTTTACAATTTTATGGTGCACTCTC
AGTACAATCTGCTCTGATGCCGCATAGTTAAGCCAGCCCCGACACCCGCCAACACCCGCTGACGCGCCCT
GACGGGCTTGTCTGCTCCCGGCATCCGCTTACAGACAAGCTGTGACCGTCTCCGGGAGCTGCATGTGTCA
GAGGTTTTCACCGTCATCACCGAAACGCGCGAGACGAAAGGGCCTCGTGATACGCCTATTTTTATAGGTT
AATGTCATGATAATAATGGTTTCTTAGACGTCAGGTGGCACTTTTCGGGGAAATGTGCGCGGAACCCCTA
TTTGTTTATTTTTCTAAATACATTCAAATATGTATCCGCTCATGAGACAATAACCCTGATAAATGCTTCA
ATAATATTGAAAAAGGAAGAGTATGAGTATTCAACATTTCCGTGTCGCCCTTATTCCCTTTTTTGCGGCA
TTTTGCCTTCCTGTTTTTGCTCACCCAGAAACGCTGGTGAAAGTAAAAGATGCTGAAGATCAGTTGGGTG
CACGAGTGGGTTACATCGAACTGGATCTCAACAGCGGTAAGATCCTTGAGAGTTTTCGCCCCGAAGAACG
TTTTCCAATGATGAGCACTTTTAAAGTTCTGCTATGTGGCGCGGTATTATCCCGTATTGACGCCGGGCAA
GAGCAACTCGGTCGCCGCATACACTATTCTCAGAATGACTTGGTTGAGTACTCACCAGTCACAGAAAAGC
ATCTTACGGATGGCATGACAGTAAGAGAATTATGCAGTGCTGCCATAACCATGAGTGATAACACTGCGGC
CAACTTACTTCTGACAACGATCGGAGGACCGAAGGAGCTAACCGCTTTTTTGCACAACATGGGGGATCAT
GTAACTCGCCTTGATCGTTGGGAACCGGAGCTGAATGAAGCCATACCAAACGACGAGCGTGACACCACGA
TGCCTGTAGCAATGGCAACAACGTTGCGCAAACTATTAACTGGCGAACTACTTACTCTAGCTTCCCGGCA
ACAATTAATAGACTGGATGGAGGCGGATAAAGTTGCAGGACCACTTCTGCGCTCGGCCCTTCCGGCTGGC
TGGTTTATTGCTGATAAATCTGGAGCCGGTGAGCGTGGGTCTCGCGGTATCATTGCAGCACTGGGGCCAG
ATGGTAAGCCCTCCCGTATCGTAGTTATCTACACGACGGGGAGTCAGGCAACTATGGATGAACGAAATAG
ACAGATCGCTGAGATAGGTGCCTCACTGATTAAGCATTGGTAACTGTCAGACCAAGTTTACTCATATATA
CTTTAGATTGATTTAAAACTTCATTTTTAATTTAAAAGGATCTAGGTGAAGATCCTTTTTGATAATCTCA
TGACCAAAATCCCTTAACGTGAGTTTTCGTTCCACTGAGCGTCAGACCCCGTAGAAAAGATCAAAGGATC
TTCTTGAGATCCTTTTTTTCTGCGCGTAATCTGCTGCTTGCAAACAAAAAAACCACCGCTACCAGCGGTG
GTTTGTTTGCCGGATCAAGAGCTACCAACTCTTTTTCCGAAGGTAACTGGCTTCAGCAGAGCGCAGATAC
CAAATACTGTTCTTCTAGTGTAGCCGTAGTTAGGCCACCACTTCAAGAACTCTGTAGCACCGCCTACATA
CCTCGCTCTGCTAATCCTGTTACCAGTGGCTGCTGCCAGTGGCGATAAGTCGTGTCTTACCGGGTTGGAC
TCAAGACGATAGTTACCGGATAAGGCGCAGCGGTCGGGCTGAACGGGGGGTTCGTGCACACAGCCCAGCT
TGGAGCGAACGACCTACACCGAACTGAGATACCTACAGCGTGAGCTATGAGAAAGCGCCACGCTTCCCGA
AGGGAGAAAGGCGGACAGGTATCCGGTAAGCGGCAGGGTCGGAACAGGAGAGCGCACGAGGGAGCTTCCA
GGGGGAAACGCCTGGTATCTTTATAGTCCTGTCGGGTTTCGCCACCTCTGACTTGAGCGTCGATTTTTGT
GATGCTCGTCAGGGGGGCGGAGCCTATGGAAAAACGCCAGCAACGCGGCCTTTTTACGGTTCCTGGCCTT
TTGCTGGCCTTTTGCTCACATGTTCTTTCCTGCGTTATCCCCTGATTCTGTGGATAACCGTATTACCGCC
TTTGAGTGAGCTGATACCGCTCGCCGCAGCCGAACGACCGAGCGCAGCGAGTCAGTGAGCGAGGAAGCGG
AAGAGCGCCCAATACGCAAACCGCCTCTCCCCGCGCGTTGGCCGATTCATTAATGCAGCTGGCACGACAG
GTTTCCCGACTGGAAAGCGGGCAGTGAGCGCAACGCAATTAATGTGAGTTAGCTCACTCATTAGGCACCC
CAGGCTTTACACTTTATGCTTCCGGCTCGTATGTTGTGTGGAATTGTGAGCGGATAACAATTTCACACAG
GAAACAGCTATGACATGATTACGAATTAA
